>Addgene plasmid #133214 | pOPS0573 | addgene full sequence | sequence record 276338 | Addgene NGS Result
CGCTCTTGGACTCCTGTTGATAGATCCAGTAATGACCTCAGAACTCCATCTGGATTTGTTCAGAACGCTC
GGTTGCCGCCGGGCGTTTTTTATTGGTGAGAATCCAGGCAATTGTGTCTCAAAATCTCTGATGTTACATT
GCACAAGATAAAAATATATCATCATGAACAATAAAACTGTCTGCTTACATAAACAGTAATACAAGGGGTG
TTATGAGCCATATTCAGCGTGAAACGAGCTGTAGCCGTCCGCGTCTGAACAGCAACATGGATGCGGATCT
GTATGGCTATAAATGGGCGCGTGATAACGTGGGTCAGAGCGGCGCGACCATTTATCGTCTGTATGGCAAA
CCGGATGCGCCGGAACTGTTTCTGAAACATGGCAAAGGCAGCGTGGCGAACGATGTGACCGATGAAATGG
TGCGTCTGAACTGGCTGACCGAATTTATGCCGCTGCCGACCATTAAACATTTTATTCGCACCCCGGATGA
TGCGTGGCTGCTGACCACCGCGATTCCGGGCAAAACCGCGTTTCAGGTGCTGGAAGAATATCCGGATAGC
GGCGAAAACATTGTGGATGCGCTGGCCGTGTTTCTGCGTCGTCTGCATAGCATTCCGGTGTGCAACTGCC
CGTTTAACAGCGATCGTGTGTTTCGTCTGGCCCAGGCGCAGAGCCGTATGAACAACGGCCTGGTGGATGC
GAGCGATTTTGATGATGAACGTAACGGCTGGCCGGTGGAACAGGTGTGGAAAGAAATGCATAAACTGCTG
CCGTTTAGCCCGGATAGCGTGGTGACCCACGGCGATTTTAGCCTGGATAACCTGATTTTCGATGAAGGCA
AACTGATTGGCTGCATTGATGTGGGCCGTGTGGGCATTGCGGATCGTTATCAGGATCTGGCCATTCTGTG
GAACTGCCTGGGCGAATTTAGCCCGAGCCTGCAAAAACGTCTGTTTCAGAAATATGGCATTGATAATCCG
GATATGAACAAACTGCAATTTCATCTGATGCTGGATGAATTTTTCTAATAATTAATTGAACTACTTTTCC
GCTGCATAACCCTGCTTCGGGGTCATTATAGCGATTTTTTCGGTATATCCATCCTTTTTCGCACGATATA
CAGGATTTTGCCAAAGGGTTCGTGTAGACTTTCCTTGGTGTATCCAACGGCGTCAGCCGGGCAGGATAGG
TGAAGTAGGCCCACCCGCGAGCGGGTGTTCCTTCTTCACTGTCCCTTATTCGCACCTGGCGGTGCTCAAC
GGGAATCCTGCTCTGCGAGGCTGGCCGTAGGCCGGCCGCGATGCAGGTGGCTGCTGAACCCCCAGCCGGA
ACTGACCCCACAAGGCCCTAGCGTTTGCAATGCACCAGGTCATCATTGACCCAGGCGTGTTCCACCAGGC
CGCTGCCTCGCAACTCTTCGCAGGCTTCGCCGACCTGCTCGCGCCACTTCTTCACGCGGGTGGAATCCGA
TCCGCACATGAGGCGGAAGGTTTCCAGCTTGAGCGGGTACGGCTCCCGGTGCGAGCTGAAATAGTCGAAC
ATCCGTCGGGCCGTCGGCGACAGCTTGCGGTACTTCTCCCATATGAATTTCGTGTAGTGGTCGCCAGCAA
ACAGCACGACGATTTCCTCGTCGATCAGGACCTGGCAACGGGACGTTTTCTTGCCACGGTCCAGGACGCG
GAAGCGGTGCAGCAGCGACACCGATTCCAGGTGCCCAACGCGGTCGGACGTGAAGCCCATCGCCGTCGCC
TGTAGGCGCGACAGGCATTCCTCGGCCTTCGTGTAATACCGGCCATTGATCGACCAGCCCAGGTCCTGGC
AAAGCTCGTAGAACGTGAAGGTGATCGGCTCGCCGATAGGGGTGCGCTTCGCGTACTCCAACACCTGCTG
CCACACCAGTTCGTCATCGTCGGCCCGCAGCTCGACGCCGGTGTAGGTGATCTTCACGTCCTTGTTGACG
TGGAAAATGACCTTGTTTTGCAGCGCCTCGCGCGGGATTTTCTTGTTGCGCGTGGTGAACAGGGCAGAGC
GGGCCGTGTCGTTTGGCATCGCTCGCATCGTGTCCGGCCACGGCGCAATATCGAACAAGGAAAGCTGCAT
TTCCTTGATCTGCTGCTTCGTGTGTTTCAGCAACGCGGCCTGCTTGGCTTCGCTGACCTGTTTTGCCAGG
TCCTCGCCGGCGGTTTTTCGCTTCTTGGTCGTCATAGTTCCTCGCGTGTCGATGGTCATCGACTTCGCCA
AACCTGCCGCCTCCTGTTCGAGCCGACGCGAACGCTCCACGGCGGCCGATGGCGCGGGCAGGGCAGGGGG
AGCCAGTTGCACGCTGTCGCGCTCGATCTTGGCCGTAGCTTGCTGGACTATCGAGCCGACGGACTGGAAG
GTTTCGCGGGGCGCACGCATGACGGTGCGGCTTGCGATGGTTTCGGCATCCTCGGCGGAAAACCCCGCGT
CGATCAGTTCTTGCCTGTATGCCTTCCGGTCAAACGTCCGATTCATTCACCCTCCTTGCGGGATTGCCCC
GGAATTAATTCCCCGGATCGATCCGTCGATCTTGATCCCCTGCGCCATCAGATCCTTGGCGGCAAGAAAG
CCATCCAGTTTACTTTGCAGGGCTTCCCAACCTTACCAGAGGGCGCCCCAGCTGGCAATTCCGGTTCGCT
TGCTGTCCATAAAACCGCCCAGTCTAGCTATCGCCATGTAAGCCCACTGCAAGCTACCTGCTTTCTCTTT
GCGCTTGCGTTTTCCCTTGTCCAGATAGCCCAGTAGCTGACATTCATCCGGGGTCAGCACCGTTTCTGCG
GACTGGCTTTCTACGTGGCTGCCATTTTTGGGGTGAGGCCGTTCGCGGCCGAGGGGCGCAGCCCCTGGGG
GGATGGGAGGCCCGCGTTAGCGGGCCGGGAGGGTTCGAGAAGGGGGGGCACCCCCCTTCGGCGTGCGCGG
TCACGCGCACAGGGCGCAGCCCTGGTTAAAAACAAGGTTTATAAATATTGGTTTAAAAGCAGGTTAAAAG
ACAGGTTAGCGGTGGCCGAAAAACGGGCGGAAACCCTTGCAAATGCTGGATTTTCTGCCTGTGGACAGCC
CCTCAAATGTCAATAGGTGCGCCCCTCATCTGTCAGCACTCTGCCCCTCAAGTGTCAAGGATCGCGCCCC
TCATCTGTCAGTAGTCGCGCCCCTCAAGTGTCAATACCGCAGGGCACTTATCCCCAGGCTTGTCCACATC
ATCTGTGGGAAACTCGCGTAAAATCAGGCGTTTTCGCCGATTTGCGAGGCTGGCCAGCTCCACGTCGCCG
GCCGAAATCGAGCCTGCCCCTCATCTGTCAACGCCGCGCCGGGTGAGTCGGCCCCTCAAGTGTCAACGTC
CGCCCCTCATCTGTCAGTGAGGGCCAAGTTTTCCGCGAGGTATCCACAACGCCGGCGGCCCTACATGGCT
CTGCTGTAGTGAGTGGGTTGCGCTCCGGCAGCGGTCCTGATCCCCCGCAGAAAAAAAGGATCTCAAGAAG
ATCCTTTGATCTTTTCTACATTACTGCATGAGCTTGTGGAAGTGTGCTGAGCATAAATGATTCTCCTAGC
TGTTCTTTGGGTAAGTACGCCATCAGGACGTTGTGAGTGGCGCGATTTTTAGCGGCTGAAATCAGCCCTT
GAGCCTGTCGGCAAGTCGCGTCATGAGGTCCATGCGCTCATGCAGGATCGCCACGACCAACGCGGGTTCG
CCCGCACGCGGCAGGCAAAAAACGTAGTGGTGTTCGCAGCGGGCCATCCGCAGCGCGGGAAAGAGTTCGC
TCATGTCCTTAAACGGGCCTTCGCCGGCGGCAAGCCTGGCTATGCCCTGTTCCAGCTTAGCGATATAGCG
GCGCACCTGCGCCGCGCCCCACTCCCGGCGCGTGTAGCGGATGATGCCGCGTAGATCGGCTTCGGCCTCA
GCCGTGAGGATGTAGGCCGTCAAGCGCGATCCCCGCTGAGTTCTTCATCAAGAATTTCGCCGACGCTCTT
GGTGGACACCTTGCCGGCAAGCCCATCGTTGATGCGGTTCCCCAGCATGGTTTTCAGTTCCTGCCATGCC
TGATCGGCATCAGCGTCACCGGGGAACAGACGTTCGAGGGCGTATTGCTTAATGGTCTTGCCCTGCAAGG
CGGCCAGGGCTTTCAGGCTCTGGTGCTGCTGGTCCGTCATGTCGATTGTCAGGCGGCTCATTGGATAACC
TCCATAAAATACACGTAACCACATTAGCACATATGTGGGCGTGAGGCTACAGCGCGAGGCGCATTAAGGT
CGGGAAAATGCGCTAGGCGCATTTAAATTGCGTATTGCTGTAATGCGCCATGCCGGCTAGACTAGGCCCA
AATGGGTATACCCAATTTGACCAAGGGGGACGCGATGAGGGCGGCCAAGCACTACCGACAACTTCTATCC
ATCGACTTCAACATCGAGGCGCTGGCCTTCGTGCCTGGACCCGACGGCACACGCGGCCGGCGCATCCACG
TCCTGGGGCGCGAGGTCCGCGACCGGCCCGGCCTGGTCGAGTACCTTTCGCCGGCGTTCGGCTCGCGGGT
GGCGCTGGACGGCTACTGCAAGGCCAATTTCGATGCAGTGCTGCACCTGGCGTACCCCGATCATCAGCAA
TGGGGCCACGCATGAAGCGCCGAAGCTACGCCATGCTGCGCGCCGCTGCCGCGCTGGCCGTCCTGGTCGT
TGCCTCGCCGGCATGGGCCGAGCTGCGCGGCGAGGTCGTGCGCATCATCGACGGCGACACCATCGACGTG
CTGGTAGACAAGCAGCCGGTGCGCGTGCGCCTGGTGGACATTGACGCGCCGGAAAAGCGGCAAGCCTTCG
GCGAACGTGCGCGCCAGGCGCTGGCCGGCATGGTGTTCCGCCGGCACGTCCTGGTCGACGAGAAGGACAC
CGACCGTTACGGCCGCACGCTGGGCACCGTCTGGGTCAACATGGAGCTGGCCAGCCGGCCGCCGCAGCCG
CGCAACGTCAACGCCGCGATGGTTCACCAGGGCATGGCGTGGGCCTATCGCTTCCACGGCCGCGCGGCCG
ACCCTGAAATGCTGCGGCTCGAACAGGAGGCGCGAGGCAAGCGCGTCGGCCTCTGGTCCGATCCGCACGC
CGTCGAGCCGTGGAAATGGCGACGCGAGAGCAACAACCGGAGGGACGAAGGTTGAAGGTCGCCCGCATCT
ACCTGCGCGCCAGTACGGACGAGCAGAATCTTGAACGCCAGGAGAGCCTTGTAGCGGCCACGCGGGCCGC
CGGGTACTACGTCGCCGGCATCTACCGCGAGAAGGCGTCCGGCGCACGCGCCGACCGGCCCGAGCTGCTG
CGCATGATCGCGGACCTGCAACCTGGTGAAGTCGTCGTTGCGGAGAAGATCGACCGCATCAGCCGCTTGC
CGTTGGCCGAGGCCGAGCGCCTGGTTGCGTCGATCCGGGCCAAAGGGGCCAAGCTGGCCGTGCCTGGCGT
GGTGGACCTGTCGGAGCTGGCCGCCGAGGCGAACGGAGTGGCGAAAATCGTTCTGGAATCCGTCCAGGAC
ATGCTTTTGAAGCTCGCCTTGCAGATGGCCCGCGACGACTACGAGGATCGGCGCGAGCGTCAACGTCAGG
GTGTCCAGTTGGCGAAGGCCGCCGGCCGCTACACCGGCCGCAAACGTGACGCCGGCATGCACGACCGCAT
CATCACGCTTCGCTCCGGCGGATCGAGCATTGCCAAGACGGCCAAGCTGGTCGGATGCAGCCCGAGCCAG
GTCAAACGAGTGTGGGCGGCCTGGAACGCGCAGCAGCAAAAATAAAGCCGGGCAGTGCCCGGCTTTTCTC
ACCTTTTCGCGTCCCGCAGGGCCGCTGCGAGCGCCCTACCTAGATCCTCGCTTTCCCCCTCGGTGTAGTC
CGGCCAGGGCACGAAGGGCGCGGATGCGAACCTGTTGAGCAGGTCAGATCTAGGGCGGCGGATTTGTCCT
ACTCAGGAGAGCGTTCACCGACAAACAACAGATAAAACGAAAGGCCCAGTCTTTCGACTGAGCCTTTCGT
TTTATTTGATGCCTGCCGAATTCGGATCCGGAGCTCGACACGACATTGTCGTCACCTTTGTCGGGTCCGC
GACAAGCTTTTTGTTCCTCGATCCCGTATGTTTTCGCCTAAATATCTGAAACAGCAGCAAATTATTTTTC
GTTAGCTCAATCGGCCCACTTGGCACGAGTCTTGAAATTTATTGCGAGGCGGCGGAGCTGCCGGCCGCAT
CCGTGCGGCATAACCACGGTTGTGAACAAATGAAGGAAGGCCAAATGCGTAAAGGCGAAGAGCTGTTCAC
TGGTGTCGTCCCTATTCTGGTGGAACTGGATGGTGATGTCAACGGTCATAAGTTTTCCGTGCGTGGCGAG
GGTGAAGGTGACGCAACTAATGGTAAACTGACGCTGAAGTTCATCTGTACTACTGGTAAACTGCCGGTAC
CTTGGCCGACTCTGGTAACGACGCTGACTTATGGTGTTCAGTGCTTTGCTCGTTATCCGGACCATATGAA
GCAGCATGACTTCTTCAAGTCCGCCATGCCGGAAGGCTATGTGCAGGAACGCACGATTTCCTTTAAGGAT
GACGGCACGTACAAAACGCGTGCGGAAGTGAAATTTGAAGGCGATACCCTGGTAAACCGCATTGAGCTGA
AAGGCATTGACTTTAAAGAAGATGGCAATATCCTGGGCCATAAGCTGGAATACAATTTTAACAGCCACAA
TGTTTACATCACCGCCGATAAACAAAAAAATGGCATTAAAGCGAATTTTAAAATTCGCCACAACGTTGAG
GATGGCAGCGTGCAGCTGGCTGATCACTACCAGCAAAACACTCCAATCGGTGATGGTCCTGTTCTGCTGC
CAGACAATCACTATCTGAGCACGCAAAGCGTTCTGTCTAAAGATCCGAACGAGAAACGCGATCATATGGT
TCTGCTGGAGTTCGTAACCGCAGCGGGCATCACGCATGGTATGGATGAACTGTACAAATGAGCTTATGGC
TGTCAGTCGTTTTACAACGTCGTGACTGGG
Features (pLannotate 1.2.2; 14 found; start..end, strand, type, name):
      9..103     +  terminator     lambda t0 terminator: transcription terminator from phage lambda
    213..1025    +  CDS            aphA1: KKA1_ECOLX - Also known as nptI. Protein inferred from homology: Swiss-Prot protein existence level 3. Resistance to kanamycin and structurally-related aminoglycosides, including amikacin. From Escherichia coli.
   1179..1287    +  oriT           oriT: incP origin of transfer
   1348..2496    -  CDS            trfA: trans-acting replication protein that binds to and activates oriV
   2548..2829    -  CDS            tnpA (fragment): TN5P_ECOLX - Also known as tnp. Experimental evidence at protein level: Swiss-Prot protein existence level 1. Mediates transposition of transposon Tn5 by a 'cut and paste' mechanism. First, the monomeric transposase binds the 19 bp inverted DNA repeats flanking the transposon. Then, dimerization of the DNA- bound transposase creates a synaptic DNA complex. After nicking of the first DNA strand, excision of the transposon proceeds through a series of intermediates. The transposase then mediates the insertion of the transposon at a new site by strand transfer. The activity of the wild- type tran
   2889..3420    -  rep_origin     oriV: incP origin of replication
   3476..3511    -  rep_origin     CloDF13 ori (fragment): Plasmids containing the CloDF13 (CDF) origin of replication can be propagated in E. coli cells that contain additional plasmids with compatible origins.
   3635..3943    -  CDS            parE: PARE_ECOLX - Experimental evidence at protein level: Swiss-Prot protein existence level 1. Toxin component of a type II toxin-antitoxin (TA) system involved in plasmid partition. Acts by inhibiting DNA gyrase, converting supercoiled plasmid DNA into a singly cleaved linear form in an ATP-dependent fashion. To do so it probably interacts with one of the gyrase subunits. Gyrase inhibition is prevented by antitoxin ParD, and is reversed in vitro by incubation with ParD. In cells that have lost the plasmid filamentation and growth inhibition occur; this is suppressed when ParD is supplied in trans
   3943..4191    -  CDS            parD: PARD_ECOLX - Experimental evidence at protein level: Swiss-Prot protein existence level 1. Antitoxin component of a type II toxin-antitoxin (TA) system involved in plasmid partition. Inhibits the anti-DNA gyrase activity of toxin ParE; reverses and restores gyrase catalytic activity in vitro. The parDE operon alone is capable of stabilizing an RK2-derived minireplicon under defined growth conditions in several different Gram- negative bacteria. It does so by the post-segregational killing (PSK) of plasmid-free cells, also referred to as a plasmid addiction system. Binds its own promoter, autor
   4320..5162    +  CDS            parB: PARB4_ECOLX - Protein predicted: Swiss-Prot protein existence level 4. Involved in plasmid partition. From Escherichia coli.
   5126..5782    +  CDS            parA: PARA4_ECOLX - Protein inferred from homology: Swiss-Prot protein existence level 3. Involved in plasmid partition. From Escherichia coli.
   5942..6028    -  terminator     rrnB T1 terminator: Escherichia coli rrnB; transcription terminator T1 from the E. coli rrnB gene
   6275..6988    +  CDS            superfolder GFP: GFP variant that folds robustly even when fused to poorly folded proteins (Pédelacq et al., 2006)
   7006..7030    +  CDS            lacZα (fragment): LacZα fragment of β-galactosidase; lacZ fragment
