[The description below was written by a language model from this plasmid's Addgene catalogue record and pLannotate feature annotations shown in this document.]
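Description:
pOPS0573 is a low-copy, broad-host-range bacterial reporter plasmid built on the pOGG026 backbone by Golden Gate assembly of domesticated modules. It is one member of a barcoded "Plasmid-ID" set. The 7,030-nt sequence carries an RK2/IncP-type replicon: oriV together with the trfA gene, whose product binds and activates it. An IncP oriT allows conjugative mobilisation from a donor E. coli strain such as the recorded ST18 host into recipient bacteria. Selection is by kanamycin through the aphA1 (nptI) aminoglycoside phosphotransferase gene. Stable inheritance without antibiotic pressure is supported by the RK2 par region. This comprises the parD/parE antitoxin–toxin pair, which kills plasmid-free segregants, and the parA and parB partition-related genes. The annotation also picks up short fragments of a Tn5 transposase, a CloDF13 origin and lacZα, which appear to be backbone or cloning remnants rather than functional parts.

The payload is assembled from three modules: a promoter module described as PsNifH, a coding module encoding superfolder GFP, and a terminator-position module containing a unique 12-nucleotide barcode next to a universal primer binding site. The promoter and barcode are not annotated in the feature table, but the sfGFP coding sequence is, and lambda t0 and rrnB T1 terminators lie on either side of the insert region. According to the depositor, the barcode is the only difference between this plasmid and its sibling plasmids. The associated publication concerns simultaneous measurement of rhizobial competitiveness and nitrogen fixation in legume nodules. This fits a design in which the barcode identifies the strain occupying a nodule, while GFP driven by a nifH promoter reports expression of nitrogen-fixation genes.
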