Addgene plasmid #133214: pOPS0573
Purpose: Reporter plasmid with a 12-nucleotide specific "barcode" sequence. This plasmid is not available as an individual bacterial stab, but can be requested as part of the Plasmid-ID Kit (Kit #1000000168 ).
Depositing lab: Philip Poole. Depositing organization: University of Oxford. Publication: Optimizing Rhizobium-legume symbioses by simultaneous measurement of rhizobial competitiveness and N2 fixation in nodules. Mendoza-Suarez MA, Geddes BA, Sanchez-Canizares C, Ramirez-Gonzalez RH, Kirchhelle C, Jorrin B, Poole PS. Proc Natl Acad Sci U S A. 2020 May 5;117(18):9822-9831. doi: 10.1073/pnas.1921225117. Epub 2020 Apr 21. PubMed 32317381.
Backbone
  Vector backbone: pOGG026 (Addgene ID 113992)
  Vector type: Bacterial Expression
Growth in bacteria
  Bacterial resistance: Kanamycin, 50 μg/mL
  Growth temperature: 37°C
  Growth strain: ST18 (S17 delta pir delta hemA)
  Copy number: Low Copy
Gene/Insert
  Gene/Insert name: PU module (PsNifH from pOGG043), SC module (sfGFP from pOGG037), and T module (ATGGCTGTCAGT and universal primer binding site)
  Species: Synthetic
  Mutation: Domesticated for Golden Gate cloning
  Cloning method: Unknown
Terms and licenses: Academic/Nonprofit Terms; Industry Terms: Not Available to Industry
Depositor comments: The only difference is the sequence: ATGGCTGTCAGT . Please note that this plasmid may require a unique bacterial strain, so make sure to confirm that you can also obtain the appropriate growth strain. Please contact us or contact our distributors if you have any questions. This plasmid is not available as an individual bacterial stab, but can be requested as part of the Plasmid-ID Kit (Kit #1000000168 ).
How to cite: pOPS0573 was a gift from Philip Poole (Addgene plasmid # 133214)
